>Addgene plasmid #168838 | pEntry_MERS-CoV-nsp3 | addgene full sequence | sequence record 474558 | Addgene NGS Result
CTACCAGCGGTGGTTTGTTTGCCGGATCAAGAGCTACCAACTCTTTTTCCGAAGGTAACTGGCTTCAGCA
GAGCGCAGATACCAAATACTGTTCTTCTAGTGTAGCCGTAGTTAGGCCACCACTTCAAGAACTCTGTAGC
ACCGCCTACATACCTCGCTCTGCTAATCCTGTTACCAGTGGCTGCTGCCAGTGGCGATAAGTCGTGTCTT
ACCGGGTTGGACTCAAGACGATAGTTACCGGATAAGGCGCAGCGGTCGGGCTGAACGGGGGGTTCGTGCA
CACAGCCCAGCTTGGAGCGAACGACCTACACCGAACTGAGATACCTACAGCGTGAGCTATGAGAAAGCGC
CACGCTTCCCGAAGGGAGAAAGGCGGACAGGTATCCGGTAAGCGGCAGGGTCGGAACAGGAGAGCGCACG
AGGGAGCTTCCAGGGGGAAACGCCTGGTATCTTTATAGTCCTGTCGGGTTTCGCCACCTCTGACTTGAGC
GTCGATTTTTGTGATGCTCGTCAGGGGGGCGGAGCCTATGGAAAAACGCCAGCAACGCGGCCTTTTTACG
GTTCCTGGCCTTTTGCTGGCCTTTTGCTCACATGTTCTTTCCTGCGTTATCCCCTGATTCTGTGGATAAC
CGTATTACCGCCTTTGAGTGAGCTGATACCGCTCGCCGCAGCCGAACGACCGAGCGCAGCGAGTCAGTGA
GCGAGGAAGCGGAAGAGCGCCCAATACGCAAACCGCCTCTCCCCGCGCGTTGGCCGATTCATTAATGCAG
CTGGCACGACAGGTTTCCCGACTGGAAAGCGGGCAGTGAGCGCAACGCAATTAATACGCGTACCGCTAGC
CAGGAAGAGTTTGTAGAAACGCAAAAAGGCCATCCGTCAGGATGGCCTTCTGCTTAGTTTGATGCCTGGC
AGTTTATGGCGGGCGTCCTGCCCGCCACCCTCCGGGCCGTTGCTTCACAACGTTCAAATCCGCTCCCGGC
GGATTTGTCCTACTCAGGAGAGCGTTCACCGACAAACAACAGATAAAACGAAAGGCCCAGTCTTCCGACT
GAGCCTTTCGTTTTATTTGATGCCTGGCAGTTCCCTACTCTCGCGTTAACGCTAGCATGGATGTTTTCCC
AGTCACGACGTTGTAAAACGACGGCCAGTCTTAAGCTCGGGCCCCAAATAATGATTTTATTTTGACTGAT
AGTGACCTGTTCGTTGCAACAAATTGATGAGCAATGCTTTTTTATAATGCCAACTTTGTACAAAAAAGCA
GAAGGGCCGTCAAGGCCAGGATCCATGGGATCCGCACCTGTAAAAAAAGTAGCCTTTGGCGGTGATCAAG
TACATGAGGTTGCTGCTGTAAGAAGTGTTACTGTCGAGTACAACATTCATGCTGTATTAGACACACTACT
TGCTTCTTCTAGTCTTAGAACCTTTGTTGTAGATAAGTCTTTGTCAATTGAGGAGTTTGCTGACGTAGTA
AAGGAACAAGTCTCAGACTTGCTTGTTAAATTACTGCGTGGAATGCCGATTCCAGATTTTGATTTAGACG
ATTTTATTGACGCACCATGCTATTGCTTTAACGCTGAGGGTGATGCATCCTGGTCTTCTACTATGATCTT
CTCTCTTCACCCCGTCGAGTGTGACGAGGAGTGTTCTGAAGTAGAGGCTTCAGATTTAGAAGAAGGTGAA
TCAGAGTGCATTTCTGAGACTTCAACTGAACAAGTTGACGTTTCTCATGAGACTTCTGACGACGAGTGGG
CTGCTGCAGTTGATGAAGCGTTCCCTCTCGATGAAGCAGAAGATGTTACTGAATCTGTGCAAGAAGAAGC
ACAACCAGTAGAAGTACCTGTTGAAGATATTGCGCAGGTTGTCATAGCTGACACCTTACAGGAAACTCCT
GTTGTGCCTGATACTGTTGAAGTCCCACCGCAAGTGGTGAAACTTCCGTCTGCACCTCAGACTATCCAGC
CCGAGGTAAAAGAAGTTGCACCTGTCTATGAGGCTGATACCGAACAGACACAGAATGTTACTGTTAAACC
TAAGAGGTTACGCAAAAAGCGTAATGTTGACCCTTTGTCCAATTTTGAACATAAGGTTATTACAGAGTGC
GTTACCATAGTTTTAGGTGACGCAATTCAAGTAGCCAAGTGCTATGGGGAGTCTGTGTTAGTTAATGCTG
CTAACACACATCTTAAGCATGGCGGTGGTATCGCTGGTGCTATTAATGCGGCTTCAAAAGGGGCTGTCCA
AAAAGAGTCAGATGAGTATATTCTGGCTAAAGGGCCGTTACAAGTAGGAGATTCAGTTCTCTTGCAAGGC
CATTCTCTAGCTAAGAATATCCTGCATGTCGTAGGCCCAGATGCCCGCGCTAAACAGGATGTTTCTCTCC
TTAGTAAGTGCTATAAGGCTATGAATGCATATCCTCTTGTAGTCACTCCTCTTGTTTCAGCAGGCATATT
TGGTGTAAAACCAGCTGTGTCTTTTGATTATCTTATTAGGGAGGCTAAGACTAGAGTTTTAGTCGTCGTT
AATTCCCAAGATGTCTATAAGAGTCTTACCATAGTTGACATTCCACAGAGTTTGACTTTTTCATATGATG
GGTTACGTGGCGCAATACGTAAAGCTAAAGATTATGGTTTTACTGTTTTTGTGTGCACAGACAACTCTGC
TAACACTAAAGTTCTTAGGAACAAGGGTGTTGATTATACTAAGAAGTTTCTTACAGTTGACGGTGTGCAA
TATTATTGCTACACGTCTAAGGACACTTTAGATGATATCTTACAACAGGCTAATAAGTCTGTTGGTATTA
TATCTATGCCTTTGGGATATGTGTCTCATGGTTTAGACTTAATGCAAGCAGGGAGTGTCGTGCGTAGAGT
TAACGTGCCCTACGTGTGTCTCCTAGCTAATAAAGAGCAAGAAGCTATTTTGATGTCTGAAGACGTTAAG
TTAAACCCTTCAGAAGATTTTATAAAGCACGTCCGCACTAATGGTGGTTACAATTCTTGGCATTTAGTCG
AGGGTGAACTATTGGTGCAAGACTTACGCTTAAATAAGCTCCTGCATTGGTCTGATCAAACCATATGCTA
CAAGGATAGTGTGTTTTATGTTGTAAAGAATAGTACAGCTTTTCCATTTGAAACACTTTCAGCATGTCGT
GCGTATTTGGATTCACGCACGACACAGCAGTTAACAATCGAAGTCTTAGTGACTGTCGATGGTGTAAATT
TTAGAACAGTCGTTCTAAATAATAAGAACACTTATAGATCACAGCTTGGATGCGTTTTCTTTAATGGTGC
TGATATTTCTGACACCATTCCTGATGAGAAACAGAATGGTCACAGTTTATATCTAGCAGACAATTTGACT
GCTGATGAAACAAAGGCGCTTAAAGAGTTATATGGCCCCGTTGATCCTACTTTCTTACACAGATTCTATT
CACTTAAGGCTGCAGTCCATGGGTGGAAGATGGTTGTGTGTGATAAGGTACGTTCTCTCAAATTGAGTGA
TAATAATTGTTATCTTAATGCAGTTATTATGACACTTGATTTATTGAAGGACATTAAATTTGTTATACCT
GCTCTACAGCATGCATTTATGAAACATAAGGGCGGTGATTCAACTGACTTCATAGCCCTCATTATGGCTT
ATGGCAATTGCACATTTGGTGCTCCAGATGATGCCTCTCGGTTACTTCATACCGTGCTTGCAAAGGCTGA
GTTATGCTGTTCTGCACGCATGGTTTGGAGAGAGTGGTGCAATGTCTGTGGCATAAAAGATGTTGTTCTA
CAAGGCTTAAAAGCTTGTTGTTACGTGGGTGTGCAAACTGTTGAAGATCTGCGTGCTCGCATGACATATG
TATGCCAGTGTGGTGGTGAACGTCATCGGCAATTAGTCGAACACACCACCCCCTGGTTGCTGCTCTCAGG
CACACCAAATGAAAAATTGGTGACAACCTCCACGGCGCCTGATTTTGTAGCATTTAATGTCTTTCAGGGC
ATTGAAACGGCTGTTGGCCATTATGTTCATGCTCGCCTGAAGGGTGGTCTTATTTTAAAGTTTGACTCTG
GCACCGTTAGCAAGACTTCAGACTGGAAGTGCAAGGTGACAGATGTACTTTTCCCCGGCCAAAAATACAG
TAGCGATTGTAATGTCGTACGGTATTCTTTGGACGGTAATTTCAGAACAGAGGTTGATCCCGACCTATCT
GCTTTCTATGTTAAGGATGGTAAATACTTTACAAGTGAACCACCCGTAACATATTCACCAGCTACAATTT
TAGCTGGTAGTGTCTACACTAATAGCTGCCTTGTATCGTCTGATGGACAACCTGGCGGTGATGCTATTAG
TTTGAGTTTTAATAACCTTTTAGGGTTTGATTCTAGTAAACCAGTCACTAAGAAATACACTTACTCCTTC
TTGCCTAAAGAAGACGGCGATGTGTTGTTGGCTGAGTTTGACACTTATGACCCTATTTATAAGAATGGTG
CCATGTATAAAGGCAAACCAATTCTTTGGGTCAATAAAGCATCTTATGATACTAATCTTAATAAGTTCAA
TAGAGCTAGTTTGCGTCAAATTTTTGACGTAGCCCCCATTGAACTCGAAAATAAATTCACACCTTTGAGT
GTGGAGTCTACACCAGTTGAACCTCCAACTGTAGATGTGGTAGCACTTCAACAGGAAATGACAATTGTCA
AATGTAAGGGTTTAAATAAACCTTTCGTGAAGGACAATGTCAGTTTCGTTGCTGATGATTCAGGTACTCC
CGTTGTTGAGTATCTGTCTAAAGAAGACCTACATACATTGTATGTAGACCCTAAGTATCAAGTCATTGTC
TTAAAAGACAATGTACTTTCTTCTATGCTTAGATTGCACACCGTTGAGTCAGGTGATATTAACGTTGTTG
CAGCTTCCGGATCTTTGACACGTAAAGTGAAGTTACTATTTAGGGCTTCATTTTATTTCAAAGAATTTGC
TACCCGCACTTTCACTGCTACCACTGCTGTAGGTAGTTGTATAAAGAGTGTAGTGCGGCATCTAGGTGTT
ACTAAAGGCATATTGACAGGCTGTTTTAGTTTTGCCAAGATGTTATTTATGCTTCCACTAGCTTACTTTA
GTGATTCAAAACTCGGCACCACAGAGGTTAAAGTGAGTGCTTTGAAAACAGCCGGCGTTGTGACAGGTAA
TGTTGTAAAACAGTGTTGCACTGCTGCTGTTGATTTAAGTATGGATAAGTTGCGCCGTGTGGATTGGAAA
TCAACCCTACGGTTGTTACTTATGTTATGCACAACTATGGTATTGTTGTCTTCTGTGTATCACTTGTATG
TCTTCAATCAGGTCTTATCAAGTGATGTTATGTTTGAAGATGCCCAAGGTTTGAAAAAGTTCTACAAAGA
AGTTAGAGCTTACCTAGGAATCTCTTCTGCTTGTGACGGTCTTGCTTCAGCTTATAGGGCGAATTCCTTT
GATGTACCTACATTCTGCGCAAACCGTTCTGCAATGTGTAATTGGTGCTTGATTAGCCAAGATTCCATAA
CTCACTACCCAGCTCTTAAGATGGTTCAAACACATCTTAGCCACTATGTTCTTAACATAGATTGGTTGTG
GTTTGCATTTGAGACTGGTTTGGCATACATGCTCTATACCTCGGCCTTCAACTGGTTGTTGTTGGCAGGT
ACATTGCATTATTTCTTTGCACAGACTTCCATATTTGTAGACTGGCGGTCATACAATTATGCTGTGTCTA
GTGCCTTCTGGTTATTCACCCACATTCCAATGGCGGGTTTGGTACGAATGTATAATTTGTTAGCATGCCT
TTGGCTTTTACGCAAGTTTTATCAGCATGTAATCAATGGTTGCAAAGATACGGCATGCTTGCTCTGCTAT
AAGAGGAACCGACTTACTAGAGTTGAAGCTTCTACCGTTGTCTGTGGTGGAAAACGTACGTTTTATATCA
CAGCAAATGGCGGTATTTCATTCTGTCGTAGGCATAATTGGAATTGTGTGGATTGTGACACTGCAGGTGT
GGGGAATACCTTCATCTGTGAAGAAGTCGCAAATGACCTCACTACCGCCCTACGCAGGCCTATTAACGCT
ACGGATAGATCACATTATTATGTGGATTCCGTTACAGTTAAAGAGACTGTTGTTCAGTTTAATTATCGTA
GAGACGGTCAACCATTCTACGAGCGGTTTCCCCTCTGCGCTTTTACAAATCTAGATAAGTTGAAGTTCAA
AGAGGTCTGTAAAACTACTACTGGTATACCTGAATACAACTTTATCATCTACGACTCATCAGATCGTGGC
CAGGAAAGTTTAGCTAGGTCTGCATGTGTTTATTATTCTCAAGTCTTGTGTAAATCAATTCTTTTGGTTG
ACTCAAGTTTGGTTACTTCTGTTGGTGATTCTAGTGAAATCGCCACTAAAATGTTTGATTCCTTTGTTAA
TAGTTTCGTCTCGCTGTATAATGTCACACGCGATAAGTTGGAAAAACTTATCTCTACTGCTCGTGATGGC
GTAAGGCGAGGCGATAACTTCCATAGTGTCTTAACAACATTCATTGACGCAGCACGAGGCCCCGCAGGTG
TGGAGTCTGATGTTGAGACCAATGAAATTGTTGACTCTGTGCAGTATGCTCATAAACATGACATACAAAT
TACTAATGAGAGCTACAATAATTATGTACCCTCATATGTTAAACCTGATAGTGTGTCTACCAGCGATTTA
GGTAGTCTCATTGATTGTAATGCGGCTTCAGTTAACCAAATTGTCTTGCGTAATTCTAATGGTGCTTGCA
TTTGGAACGCTGCTGCATATATGAAACTCTCGGATGCACTTAAACGACAGATTCGCATTGCATGCCGTAA
GTGTAATTTAGCTTTCCGGTTAACCACCTCAAAGCTACGCGCTAATGATAATATCTTATCAGTTAGATTC
ACTGCTAACAAAATTGTTGGTGGTCTTAATTAAGACGCGATCGCGGCCTCATGGGCCCAGCTTTCTTGTA
CAAAGTTGGCATTATAAAAAATAATTGCTCATCAATTTGTTGCAACGAACAGGTCACTATCAGTCAAAAT
AAAATCATTATTTGCCATCCAGCTGATATCCCCTATAGTGAGTCGTATTACATGGTCATAGCTGTTTCCT
GGCAGCTCTGGCCCGTGTCTCAAAATCTCTGATGTTACATTGCACAAGATAAAAATATATCATCATGCCT
CCTCTAGACCAGCCAGGACAGAAATGCCTCGACTTCGCTGCTACCCAAGGTTGCCGGGTGACGCACACCG
TGGAAACGGATGAAGGCACGAACCCAGTGGACATAAGCCTGTTCGGTTCGTAAGCTGTAATGCAAGTAGC
GTATGCGCTCACGCAACTGGTCCAGAACCTTGACCGAACGCAGCGGTGGTAACGGCGCAGTGGCGGTTTT
CATGGCTTGTTATGACTGTTTTTTTGGGGTACAGTCTATGCCTCGGGCATCCAAGCAGCAAGCGCGTTAC
GCCGTGGGTCGATGTTTGATGTTATGGAGCAGCAACGATGTTACGCAGCAGGGCAGTCGCCCTAAAACAA
AGTTAAACATTATGAGGGAAGCGGTGATCGCCGAAGTATCGACTCAACTATCAGAGGTAGTTGGCGTCAT
CGAGCGCCATCTCGAACCGACGTTGCTGGCCGTACATTTGTACGGCTCCGCAGTGGATGGCGGCCTGAAG
CCACACAGTGATATTGATTTGCTGGTTACGGTGACCGTAAGGCTTGATGAAACAACGCGGCGAGCTTTGA
TCAACGACCTTTTGGAAACTTCGGCTTCCCCTGGAGAGAGCGAGATTCTCCGCGCTGTAGAAGTCACCAT
TGTTGTGCACGACGACATCATTCCGTGGCGTTATCCAGCTAAGCGCGAACTGCAATTTGGAGAATGGCAG
CGCAATGACATTCTTGCAGGTATCTTCGAGCCAGCCACGATCGACATTGATCTGGCTATCTTGCTGACAA
AAGCAAGAGAACATAGCGTTGCCTTGGTAGGTCCAGCGGCGGAGGAACTCTTTGATCCGGTTCCTGAACA
GGATCTATTTGAGGCGCTAAATGAAACCTTAACGCTATGGAACTCGCCGCCCGACTGGGCTGGCGATGAG
CGAAATGTAGTGCTTACGTTGTCCCGCATTTGGTACAGCGCAGTAACCGGCAAAATCGCGCCGAAGGATG
TCGCTGCCGACTGGGCAATGGAGCGCCTGCCGGCCCAGTATCAGCCCGTCATACTTGAAGCTAGACAGGC
TTATCTTGGACAAGAAGAAGATCGCTTGGCCTCGCGCGCAGATCAGTTGGAAGAATTTGTCCACTACGTG
AAAGGCGAGATCACCAAGGTAGTCGGCAAATAACCCTCGAGCCACCCATGACCAAAATCCCTTAACGTGA
GTTACGCGTCGTTCCACTGAGCGTCAGACCCCGTAGAAAAGATCAAAGGATCTTCTTGAGATCCTTTTTT
TCTGCGCGTAATCTGCTGCTTGCAAACAAAAAAACCACCG
Features (pLannotate 1.2.2; 12 found; start..end, strand, type, name):
    717..809     +  CDS            lacI (fragment): lac repressor; lacI; The lac repressor binds to the lac operator to inhibit transcription in E. coli. This inhibition can be relieved by adding lactose or isopropyl-β-D-thiogalactopyranoside (IPTG).
    864..891     -  terminator     rrnB T2 terminator: transcription terminator T2 from the E. coli rrnB gene
   1023..1066    +  terminator     rrnB T1 terminator: Escherichia coli rrnB; transcription terminator T1 from the E. coli rrnB gene
   1113..1149    -  CDS            lacZα (fragment): LacZα fragment of β-galactosidase; lacZ fragment
   1166..1250    +  protein_bind   attL3 (fragment): mutant version of attL; recombination site for the Gateway® LR reaction LR Clonase™
   1240..6954    +  CDS            R1A_MERS1 (fragment): Experimental evidence at protein level: Swiss-Prot protein existence level 1. [Non-structural protein 10]: Plays a pivotal role in viral transcription by stimulating both nsp14 3'-5' exoribonuclease and nsp16 2'-O-methyltransferase activities. Therefore plays an essential role in viral mRNAs cap methylation. From Middle East respiratory syndrome-related coronavirus (isolate United Kingdom/H123990006/2012) (MERS-CoV) (Betacoronavirus England 1).
   6986..7084    -  protein_bind   attL2: mutant version of attL; recombination site for the Gateway® LR reaction LR Clonase™
   7102..7120    -  promoter       T7 promoter: promoter for bacteriophage T7 RNA polymerase
   7310..7333    +  promoter       Pc promoter (fragment): intI1 (promoter lies within the coding sequence); class 1 integron promoter
   7509..7565    +  CDS            GmR (fragment): gentamycin acetyltransferase; aacC1; confers resistance to gentamycin
   7572..8363    +  CDS            SmR: aminoglycoside adenylyltransferase (Murphy, 1985); aadA; confers resistance to spectinomycin and streptomycin
   8456..534     +  rep_origin     ori (across the origin): high-copy-number ColE1/pMB1/pBR322/pUC origin of replication
