>Addgene plasmid #168838 | pEntry_MERS-CoV-nsp3 | analyzer sequence | sequence record 327239
CTACCAGCGGTGGTTTGTTTGCCGGATCAAGAGCTACCAACTCTTTTTCCGAAGGTAACTGGCTTCAGCA
GAGCGCAGATACCAAATACTGTCCTTCTAGTGTAGCCGTAGTTAGGCCACCACTTCAAGAACTCTGTAGC
ACCGCCTACATACCTCGCTCTGCTAATCCTGTTACCAGTGGCTGCTGCCAGTGGCGATAAGTCGTGTCTT
ACCGGGTTGGACTCAAGACGATAGTTACCGGATAAGGCGCAGCGGTCGGGCTGAACGGGGGGTTCGTGCA
CACAGCCCAGCTTGGAGCGAACGACCTACACCGAACTGAGATACCTACAGCGTGAGCATTGAGAAAGCGC
CACGCTTCCCGAAGGGAGAAAGGCGGACAGGTATCCGGTAAGCGGCAGGGTCGGAACAGGAGAGCGCACG
AGGGAGCTTCCAGGGGGAAACGCCTGGTATCTTTATAGTCCTGTCGGGTTTCGCCACCTCTGACTTGAGC
GTCGATTTTTGTGATGCTCGTCAGGGGGGCGGAGCCTATGGAAAAACGCCAGCAACGCGGCCTTTTTACG
GTTCCTGGCCTTTTGCTGGCCTTTTGCTCACATGTTCTTTCCTGCGTTATCCCCTGATTCTGTGGATAAC
CGTATTACCGCCTTTGAGTGAGCTGATACCGCTCGCCGCAGCCGAACGACCGAGCGCAGCGAGTCAGTGA
GCGAGGAAGCGGAAGAGCGCCCAATACGCAAACCGCCTCTCCCCGCGCGTTGGCCGATTCATTAATGCAG
CTGGCACGACAGGTTTCCCGACTGGAAAGCGGGCAGTGAGCGCAACGCAATTAATACGCGTACCGCTAGC
CAGGAAGAGTTTGTAGAAACGCAAAAAGGCCATCCGTCAGGATGGCCTTCTGCTTAGTTTGATGCCTGGC
AGTTTATGGCGGGCGTCCTGCCCGCCACCCTCCGGGCCGTTGCTTCACAACGTTCAAATCCGCTCCCGGC
GGATTTGTCCTACTCAGGAGAGCGTTCACCGACAAACAACAGATAAAACGAAAGGCCCAGTCTTCCGACT
GAGCCTTTCGTTTTATTTGATGCCTGGCAGTTCCCTACTCTCGCGTTAACGCTAGCATGGATGTTTTCCC
AGTCACGACGTTGTAAAACGACGGCCAGTCTTAAGCTCGGGCCCCAAATAATGATTTTATTTTGACTGAT
AGTGACCTGTTCGTTGCAACAAATTGATGAGCAATGCTTTTTTATAATGCCAACTTTGTACAAAAAAGCA
GAAGGGCCGTCAAGGCCAGGATCCATGGGATCCGCACCTGTAAAAAAAGTAGCCTTTGGCGGTGATCAAG
TACATGAGGTTGCTGCTGTAAGAAGTGTTACTGTCGAGTACAACATTCATGCTGTATTAGACACACTACT
TGCTTCTTCTAGTCTTAGAACCTTTGTTGTAGATAAGTCTTTGTCAATTGAGGAGTTTGCTGACGTAGTA
AAGGAACAAGTCTCAGACTTGCTTGTTAAATTACTGCGTGGAATGCCGATTCCAGATTTTGATTTAGACG
ATTTTATTGACGCACCATGCTATTGCTTTAACGCTGAGGGTGATGCATCCTGGTCTTCTACTATGATCTT
CTCTCTTCACCCCGTCGAGTGTGACGAGGAGTGTTCTGAAGTAGAGGCTTCAGATTTAGAAGAAGGTGAA
TCAGAGTGCATTTCTGAGACTTCAACTGAACAAGTTGACGTTTCTCATGAGACTTCTGACGACGAGTGGG
CTGCTGCAGTTGATGAAGCGTTCCCTCTCGATGAAGCAGAAGATGTTACTGAATCTGTGCAAGAAGAAGC
ACAACCAGTAGAAGTACCTGTTGAAGATATTGCGCAGGTTGTCATAGCTGACACCTTACAGGAAACTCCT
GTTGTGCCTGATACTGTTGAAGTCCCACCGCAAGTGGTGAAACTTCCGTCTGCACCTCAGACTATCCAGC
CCGAGGTAAAAGAAGTTGCACCTGTCTATGAGGCTGATACCGAACAGACACAGAATGTTACTGTTAAACC
TAAGAGGTTACGCAAAAAGCGTAATGTTGACCCTTTGTCCAATTTTGAACATAAGGTTATTACAGAGTGC
GTTACCATAGTTTTAGGTGACGCAATTCAAGTAGCCAAGTGCTATGGGGAGTCTGTGTTAGTTAATGCTG
CTAACACACATCTTAAGCATGGCGGTGGTATCGCTGGTGCTATTAATGCGGCTTCAAAAGGGGCTGTCCA
AAAAGAGTCAGATGAGTATATTCTGGCTAAAGGGCCGTTACAAGTAGGAGATTCAGTTCTCTTGCAAGGC
CATTCTCTAGCTAAGAATATCCTGCATGTCGTAGGCCCAGATGCCCGCGCTAAACAGGATGTTTCTCTCC
TTAGTAAGTGCTATAAGGCTATGAATGCATATCCTCTTGTAGTCACTCCTCTTGTTTCAGCAGGCATATT
TGGTGTAAAACCAGCTGTGTCTTTTGATTATCTTATTAGGGAGGCTAAGACTAGAGTTTTAGTCGTCGTT
AATTCCCAAGATGTCTATAAGAGTCTTACCATAGTTGACATTCCACAGAGTTTGACTTTTTCATATGATG
GGTTACGTGGCGCAATACGTAAAGCTAAAGATTATGGTTTTACTGTTTTTGTGTGCACAGACAACTCTGC
TAACACTAAAGTTCTTAGGAACAAGGGTGTTGATTATACTAAGAAGTTTCTTACAGTTGACGGTGTGCAA
TATTATTGCTACACGTCTAAGGACACTTTAGATGATATCTTACAACAGGCTAATAAGTCTGTTGGTATTA
TATCTATGCCTTTGGGATATGTGTCTCATGGTTTAGACTTAATGCAAGCAGGGAGTGTCGTGCGTAGAGT
TAACGTGCCCTACGTGTGTCTCCTAGCTAATAAAGAGCAAGAAGCTATTTTGATGTCTGAAGACGTTAAG
TTAAACCCTTCAGAAGATTTTATAAAGCACGTCCGCACTAATGGTGGTTACAATTCTTGGCATTTAGTCG
AGGGTGAACTATTGGTGCAAGACTTACGCTTAAATAAGCTCCTGCATTGGTCTGATCAAACCATATGCTA
CAAGGATAGTGTGTTTTATGTTGTAAAGAATAGTACAGCTTTTCCATTTGAAACACTTTCAGCATGTCGT
GCGTATTTGGATTCACGCACGACACAGCAGTTAACAATCGAAGTCTTAGTGACTGTCGATGGTGTAAATT
TTAGAACAGTCGTTCTAAATAATAAGAACACTTATAGATCACAGCTTGGATGCGTTTTCTTTAATGGTGC
TGATATTTCTGACACCATTCCTGATGAGAAACAGAATGGTCACAGTTTATATCTAGCAGACAATTTGACT
GCTGATGAAACAAAGGCGCTTAAAGAGTTATATGGCCCCGTTGATCCTACTTTCTTACACAGATTCTATT
CACTTAAGGCTGCAGTCCATGGGTGGAAGATGGTTGTGTGTGATAAGGTACGTTCTCTCAAATTGAGTGA
TAATAATTGTTATCTTAATGCAGTTATTATGACACTTGATTTATTGAAGGACATTAAATTTGTTATACCT
GCTCTACAGCATGCATTTATGAAACATAAGGGCGGTGATTCAACTGACTTCATAGCCCTCATTATGGCTT
ATGGCAATTGCACATTTGGTGCTCCAGATGATGCCTCTCGGTTACTTCATACCGTGCTTGCAAAGGCTGA
GTTATGCTGTTCTGCACGCATGGTTTGGAGAGAGTGGTGCAATGTCTGTGGCATAAAAGATGTTGTTCTA
CAAGGCTTAAAAGCTTGTTGTTACGTGGGTGTGCAAACTGTTGAAGATCTGCGTGCTCGCATGACATATG
TATGCCAGTGTGGTGGTGAACGTCATCGGCAATTAGTCGAACACACCACCCCCTGGTTGCTGCTCTCAGG
CACACCAAATGAAAAATTGGTGACAACCTCCACGGCGCCTGATTTTGTAGCATTTAATGTCTTTCAGGGC
ATTGAAACGGCTGTTGGCCATTATGTTCATGCTCGCCTGAAGGGTGGTCTTATTTTAAAGTTTGACTCTG
GCACCGTTAGCAAGACTTCAGACTGGAAGTGCAAGGTGACAGATGTACTTTTCCCCGGCCAAAAATACAG
TAGCGATTGTAATGTCGTACGGTATTCTTTGGACGGTAATTTCAGAACAGAGGTTGATCCCGACCTATCT
GCTTTCTATGTTAAGGATGGTAAATACTTTACAAGTGAACCACCCGTAACATATTCACCAGCTACAATTT
TAGCTGGTAGTGTCTACACTAATAGCTGCCTTGTATCGTCTGATGGACAACCTGGCGGTGATGCTATTAG
TTTGAGTTTTAATAACCTTTTAGGGTTTGATTCTAGTAAACCAGTCACTAAGAAATACACTTACTCCTTC
TTGCCTAAAGAAGACGGCGATGTGTTGTTGGCTGAGTTTGACACTTATGACCCTATTTATAAGAATGGTG
CCATGTATAAAGGCAAACCAATTCTTTGGGTCAATAAAGCATCTTATGATACTAATCTTAATAAGTTCAA
TAGAGCTAGTTTGCGTCAAATTTTTGACGTAGCCCCCATTGAACTCGAAAATAAATTCACACCTTTGAGT
GTGGAGTCTACACCAGTTGAACCTCCAACTGTAGATGTGGTAGCACTTCAACAGGAAATGACAATTGTCA
AATGTAAGGGTTTAAATAAACCTTTCGTGAAGGACAATGTCAGTTTCGTTGCTGATGATTCAGGTACTCC
CGTTGTTGAGTATCTGTCTAAAGAAGACCTACATACATTGTATGTAGACCCTAAGTATCAAGTCATTGTC
TTAAAAGACAATGTACTTTCTTCTATGCTTAGATTGCACACCGTTGAGTCAGGTGATATTAACGTTGTTG
CAGCTTCCGGATCTTTGACACGTAAAGTGAAGTTACTATTTAGGGCTTCATTTTATTTCAAAGAATTTGC
TACCCGCACTTTCACTGCTACCACTGCTGTAGGTAGTTGTATAAAGAGTGTAGTGCGGCATCTAGGTGTT
ACTAAAGGCATATTGACAGGCTGTTTTAGTTTTGCCAAGATGTTATTTATGCTTCCACTAGCTTACTTTA
GTGATTCAAAACTCGGCACCACAGAGGTTAAAGTGAGTGCTTTGAAAACAGCCGGCGTTGTGACAGGTAA
TGTTGTAAAACAGTGTTGCACTGCTGCTGTTGATTTAAGTATGGATAAGTTGCGCCGTGTGGATTGGAAA
TCAACCCTACGGTTGTTACTTATGTTATGCACAACTATGGTATTGTTGTCTTCTGTGTATCACTTGTATG
TCTTCAATCAGGTCTTATCAAGTGATGTTATGTTTGAAGATGCCCAAGGTTTGAAAAAGTTCTACAAAGA
AGTTAGAGCTTACCTAGGAATCTCTTCTGCTTGTGACGGTCTTGCTTCAGCTTATAGGGCGAATTCCTTT
GATGTACCTACATTCTGCGCAAACCGTTCTGCAATGTGTAATTGGTGCTTGATTAGCCAAGATTCCATAA
CTCACTACCCAGCTCTTAAGATGGTTCAAACACATCTTAGCCACTATGTTCTTAACATAGATTGGTTGTG
GTTTGCATTTGAGACTGGTTTGGCATACATGCTCTATACCTCGGCCTTCAACTGGTTGTTGTTGGCAGGT
ACATTGCATTATTTCTTTGCACAGACTTCCATATTTGTAGACTGGCGGTCATACAATTATGCTGTGTCTA
GTGCCTTCTGGTTATTCACCCACATTCCAATGGCGGGTTTGGTACGAATGTATAATTTGTTAGCATGCCT
TTGGCTTTTACGCAAGTTTTATCAGCATGTAATCAATGGTTGCAAAGATACGGCATGCTTGCTCTGCTAT
AAGAGGAACCGACTTACTAGAGTTGAAGCTTCTACCGTTGTCTGTGGTGGAAAACGTACGTTTTATATCA
CAGCAAATGGCGGTATTTCATTCTGTCGTAGGCATAATTGGAATTGTGTGGATTGTGACACTGCAGGTGT
GGGGAATACCTTCATCTGTGAAGAAGTCGCAAATGACCTCACTACCGCCCTACGCAGGCCTATTAACGCT
ACGGATAGATCACATTATTATGTGGATTCCGTTACAGTTAAAGAGACTGTTGTTCAGTTTAATTATCGTA
GAGACGGTCAACCATTCTACGAGCGGTTTCCCCTCTGCGCTTTTACAAATCTAGATAAGTTGAAGTTCAA
AGAGGTCTGTAAAACTACTACTGGTATACCTGAATACAACTTTATCATCTACGACTCATCAGATCGTGGC
CAGGAAAGTTTAGCTAGGTCTGCATGTGTTTATTATTCTCAAGTCTTGTGTAAATCAATTCTTTTGGTTG
ACTCAAGTTTGGTTACTTCTGTTGGTGATTCTAGTGAAATCGCCACTAAAATGTTTGATTCCTTTGTTAA
TAGTTTCGTCTCGCTGTATAATGTCACACGCGATAAGTTGGAAAAACTTATCTCTACTGCTCGTGATGGC
GTAAGGCGAGGCGATAACTTCCATAGTGTCTTAACAACATTCATTGACGCAGCACGAGGCCCCGCAGGTG
TGGAGTCTGATGTTGAGACCAATGAAATTGTTGACTCTGTGCAGTATGCTCATAAACATGACATACAAAT
TACTAATGAGAGCTACAATAATTATGTACCCTCATATGTTAAACCTGATAGTGTGTCTACCAGCGATTTA
GGTAGTCTCATTGATTGTAATGCGGCTTCAGTTAACCAAATTGTCTTGCGTAATTCTAATGGTGCTTGCA
TTTGGAACGCTGCTGCATATATGAAACTCTCGGATGCACTTAAACGACAGATTCGCATTGCATGCCGTAA
GTGTAATTTAGCTTTCCGGTTAACCACCTCAAAGCTACGCGCTAATGATAATATCTTATCAGTTAGATTC
ACTGCTAACAAAATTGTTGGTGGTCTTAATTAAGACGCGATCGCGGCCTCATGGGCCCAGCTTTCTTGTA
CAAAGTTGGCATTATAAAAAATAATTGCTCATCAATTTGTTGCAACGAACAGGTCACTATCAGTCAAAAT
AAAATCATTATTTGCCATCCAGCTGATATCCCCTATAGTGAGTCGTATTACATGGTCATAGCTGTTTCCT
GGCAGCTCTGGCCCGTGTCTCAAAATCTCTGATGTTACATTGCACAAGATAAAAATATATCATCATGCCT
CCTCTAGACCAGCCAGGACAGAAATGCCTCGACTTCGCTGCTGCCCAAGGTTGCCGGGTGACGCACACCG
TGGAAACGGATGAAGGCACGAACCCAGTGGACATAAGCCTGTTCGGTTCGTAAGCTGTAATGCAAGTAGC
GTATGCGCTCACGCAACTGGTCCAGAACCTTGACCGAACGCAGCGGTGGTAACGGCGCAGTGGCGGTTTT
CATGGCTTGTTATGACTGTTTTTTTGGGGTACAGTCTATGCCTCGGGCATCCAAGCAGCAAGCGCGTTAC
GCCGTGGGTCGATGTTTGATGTTATGGAGCAGCAACGATGTTACGCAGCAGGGCAGTCGCCCTAAAACAA
AGTTAAACATCATGAGGGAAGCGGTGATCGCCGAAGTATCGACTCAACTATCAGAGGTAGTTGGCGTCAT
CGAGCGCCATCTCGAACCGACGTTGCTGGCCGTACATTTGTACGGCTCCGCAGTGGATGGCGGCCTGAAG
CCACACAGTGATATTGATTTGCTGGTTACGGTGACCGTAAGGCTTGATGAAACAACGCGGCGAGCTTTGA
TCAACGACCTTTTGGAAACTTCGGCTTCCCCTGGAGAGAGCGAGATTCTCCGCGCTGTAGAAGTCACCAT
TGTTGTGCACGACGACATCATTCCGTGGCGTTATCCAGCTAAGCGCGAACTGCAATTTGGAGAATGGCAG
CGCAATGACATTCTTGCAGGTATCTTCGAGCCAGCCACGATCGACATTGATCTGGCTATCTTGCTGACAA
AAGCAAGAGAACATAGCGTTGCCTTGGTAGGTCCAGCGGCGGAGGAACTCTTTGATCCGGTTCCTGAACA
GGATCTATTTGAGGCGCTAAATGAAACCTTAACGCTATGGAACTCGCCGCCCGACTGGGCTGGCGATGAG
CGAAATGTAGTGCTTACGTTGTCCCGCATTTGGTACAGCGCAGTAACCGGCAAAATCGCGCCGAAGGATG
TCGCTGCCGACTGGGCAATGGAGCGCCTGCCGGCCCAGTATCAGCCCGTCATACTTGAAGCTAGACAGGC
TTATCTTGGACAAGAAGAAGATCGCTTGGCCTCGCGCGCAGATCAGTTGGAAGAATTTGTCCACTACGTG
AAAGGCGAGATCACCAAGGTAGTCGGCAAATAACCCTCGAGCCACCCATGACCAAAATCCCTTAACGTGA
GTTACGCGTCGTTCCACTGAGCGTCAGACCCCGTAGAAAAGATCAAAGGATCTTCTTGAGATCCTTTTTT
TCTGCGCGTAATCTGCTGCTTGCAAACAAAAAAACCACCG
Features (pLannotate 1.2.2; 12 found; start..end, strand, type, name):
    717..809     +  CDS            lacI (fragment): lac repressor; lacI; The lac repressor binds to the lac operator to inhibit transcription in E. coli. This inhibition can be relieved by adding lactose or isopropyl-β-D-thiogalactopyranoside (IPTG).
    864..891     -  terminator     rrnB T2 terminator: transcription terminator T2 from the E. coli rrnB gene
   1023..1066    +  terminator     rrnB T1 terminator: Escherichia coli rrnB; transcription terminator T1 from the E. coli rrnB gene
   1113..1149    -  CDS            lacZα (fragment): LacZα fragment of β-galactosidase; lacZ fragment
   1166..1250    +  protein_bind   attL3 (fragment): mutant version of attL; recombination site for the Gateway® LR reaction LR Clonase™
   1240..6954    +  CDS            R1A_MERS1 (fragment): Experimental evidence at protein level: Swiss-Prot protein existence level 1. [Non-structural protein 10]: Plays a pivotal role in viral transcription by stimulating both nsp14 3'-5' exoribonuclease and nsp16 2'-O-methyltransferase activities. Therefore plays an essential role in viral mRNAs cap methylation. From Middle East respiratory syndrome-related coronavirus (isolate United Kingdom/H123990006/2012) (MERS-CoV) (Betacoronavirus England 1).
   6986..7084    -  protein_bind   attL2: mutant version of attL; recombination site for the Gateway® LR reaction LR Clonase™
   7102..7120    -  promoter       T7 promoter: promoter for bacteriophage T7 RNA polymerase
   7310..7333    +  promoter       Pc promoter (fragment): intI1 (promoter lies within the coding sequence); class 1 integron promoter
   7509..7565    +  CDS            GmR (fragment): gentamycin acetyltransferase; aacC1; confers resistance to gentamycin
   7572..8363    +  CDS            SmR: aminoglycoside adenylyltransferase (Murphy, 1985); aadA; confers resistance to spectinomycin and streptomycin
   8456..534     +  rep_origin     ori (across the origin): high-copy-number ColE1/pMB1/pBR322/pUC origin of replication
