[The description below was written by a language model from this plasmid's Addgene catalogue record and pLannotate feature annotations shown in this document.]
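Description:
pEntry_MERS-CoV-nsp3 is a Gateway-compatible Entry clone built on the pENTR223.1 backbone modified for SfiI cloning, carrying the coding sequence for non-structural protein 3 (nsp3) of Middle East respiratory syndrome coronavirus. The sequenced plasmid is about 8.5 kb, consistent with a roughly 2.8 kb backbone plus a 5.66 kb insert. It is maintained in E. coli at high copy from a ColE1/pUC-type origin and selected with spectinomycin through the aadA (SmR) aminoglycoside adenylyltransferase gene, which sits downstream of a class 1 integron Pc promoter fragment and a short remnant of a gentamicin resistance gene.

The nsp3 insert, derived from a commercially synthesized fragment, corresponds to a portion of the viral orf1ab/replicase polyprotein; the automated annotation matches it to the MERS-CoV replicase polyprotein 1a entry, and the nsp10 functional text attached to that hit belongs to the polyprotein record rather than to this segment. The insert was placed between two SfiI sites, with a 5′ linker supplying BamHI sites around an ATG start codon and a 3′ linker supplying PacI, a TAA stop codon and an AsiSI site, which gives a processed viral protein its own start and stop. The ORF is flanked by attL recombination sites (annotated as a partial attL3-like site and attL2), allowing LR Clonase transfer into Gateway destination vectors. rrnB T1 and T2 terminators upstream insulate the cassette from read-through transcription, and a T7 promoter lies just outside the downstream attL site; the small lacI and lacZα fragments are backbone remnants. No promoter for expressing the insert is recorded, as expected for an Entry clone. It belongs to a collection of human coronavirus ORF Entry clones intended for flexible transfer into expression or interaction-assay vectors.
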