Addgene plasmid #168838: pEntry_MERS-CoV-nsp3
Purpose: Gateway-compatible Entry vector
Depositing lab: Pascal Falter-Braun. Depositing organization: Helmholtz Munich. Publication: A resource of human coronavirus protein-coding sequences in a flexible, multipurpose Gateway Entry clone collection. Weller B, Lin CW, Pogoutse O, Sauer M, Marin-de la Rosa N, Strobel A, Young V, Knapp JJ, Rayhan A, Falter C, Kim DK, Roth FP, Falter-Braun P. G3 (Bethesda). 2023 Jul 5;13(7):jkad105. doi: 10.1093/g3journal/jkad105. PubMed 37267226.
Backbone
  Vector backbone: pENTR223.1*SfiI
  Backbone size w/o insert (bp): 2800
  Vector type: Gateway-compatible Entry vector
Growth in bacteria
  Bacterial resistance: Spectinomycin, 50 μg/mL
  Growth temperature: 37°C
  Growth strain: DH5alpha
  Copy number: High Copy
Gene/Insert
  Gene/Insert name: MERS-CoV-nsp3 (alt name: nsp3)
  Species: Other
  Insert size (bp): 5661
  Entrez Gene: orf1ab (a.k.a. G128_gp01)
  Cloning method: Restriction Enzyme; 5′ cloning site SfiI (unknown if destroyed); 3′ cloning site SfiI (unknown if destroyed)
  Sequencing primers: 5′ M13 uni (-21); 3′ M13 rev (-29)
Resource information
  A portion of this plasmid was derived from a plasmid made by: Synthesized by Twist Bioscience
Terms and licenses: Academic/Nonprofit Terms; Industry Terms: Not Available to Industry
Depositor comments: 5'-linker: SfiI-BamHI-ATG-BamHI (GGCCGTCAaggccaggatccatgggatcc), 3'-linker: PacI-TAA-AsiSI-SfiI (cttaatTAAgacgcgatcgcggcctcatGGGCC).
How to cite: pEntry_MERS-CoV-nsp3 was a gift from Pascal Falter-Braun (Addgene plasmid # 168838 ; http://n2t.net/addgene:168838 ; RRID:Addgene_168838)
