>Addgene plasmid #168838 | pEntry_MERS-CoV-nsp3 | depositor partial sequence | sequence record 327240 | gene-specific Insert sequence
GCACCTGTAAAAAAAGTAGCCTTTGGCGGTGATCAAGTACATGAGGTTGCTGCTGTAAGAAGTGTTACTG
TCGAGTACAACATTCATGCTGTATTAGACACACTACTTGCTTCTTCTAGTCTTAGAACCTTTGTTGTAGA
TAAGTCTTTGTCAATTGAGGAGTTTGCTGACGTAGTAAAGGAACAAGTCTCAGACTTGCTTGTTAAATTA
CTGCGTGGAATGCCGATTCCAGATTTTGATTTAGACGATTTTATTGACGCACCATGCTATTGCTTTAACG
CTGAGGGTGATGCATCCTGGTCTTCTACTATGATCTTCTCTCTTCACCCCGTCGAGTGTGACGAGGAGTG
TTCTGAAGTAGAGGCTTCAGATTTAGAAGAAGGTGAATCAGAGTGCATTTCTGAGACTTCAACTGAACAA
GTTGACGTTTCTCATGAGACTTCTGACGACGAGTGGGCTGCTGCAGTTGATGAAGCGTTCCCTCTCGATG
AAGCAGAAGATGTTACTGAATCTGTGCAAGAAGAAGCACAACCAGTAGAAGTACCTGTTGAAGATATTGC
GCAGGTTGTCATAGCTGACACCTTACAGGAAACTCCTGTTGTGCCTGATACTGTTGAAGTCCCACCGCAA
GTGGTGAAACTTCCGTCTGCACCTCAGACTATCCAGCCCGAGGTAAAAGAAGTTGCACCTGTCTATGAGG
CTGATACCGAACAGACACAGAATGTTACTGTTAAACCTAAGAGGTTACGCAAAAAGCGTAATGTTGACCC
TTTGTCCAATTTTGAACATAAGGTTATTACAGAGTGCGTTACCATAGTTTTAGGTGACGCAATTCAAGTA
GCCAAGTGCTATGGGGAGTCTGTGTTAGTTAATGCTGCTAACACACATCTTAAGCATGGCGGTGGTATCG
CTGGTGCTATTAATGCGGCTTCAAAAGGGGCTGTCCAAAAAGAGTCAGATGAGTATATTCTGGCTAAAGG
GCCGTTACAAGTAGGAGATTCAGTTCTCTTGCAAGGCCATTCTCTAGCTAAGAATATCCTGCATGTCGTA
GGCCCAGATGCCCGCGCTAAACAGGATGTTTCTCTCCTTAGTAAGTGCTATAAGGCTATGAATGCATATC
CTCTTGTAGTCACTCCTCTTGTTTCAGCAGGCATATTTGGTGTAAAACCAGCTGTGTCTTTTGATTATCT
TATTAGGGAGGCTAAGACTAGAGTTTTAGTCGTCGTTAATTCCCAAGATGTCTATAAGAGTCTTACCATA
GTTGACATTCCACAGAGTTTGACTTTTTCATATGATGGGTTACGTGGCGCAATACGTAAAGCTAAAGATT
ATGGTTTTACTGTTTTTGTGTGCACAGACAACTCTGCTAACACTAAAGTTCTTAGGAACAAGGGTGTTGA
TTATACTAAGAAGTTTCTTACAGTTGACGGTGTGCAATATTATTGCTACACGTCTAAGGACACTTTAGAT
GATATCTTACAACAGGCTAATAAGTCTGTTGGTATTATATCTATGCCTTTGGGATATGTGTCTCATGGTT
TAGACTTAATGCAAGCAGGGAGTGTCGTGCGTAGAGTTAACGTGCCCTACGTGTGTCTCCTAGCTAATAA
AGAGCAAGAAGCTATTTTGATGTCTGAAGACGTTAAGTTAAACCCTTCAGAAGATTTTATAAAGCACGTC
CGCACTAATGGTGGTTACAATTCTTGGCATTTAGTCGAGGGTGAACTATTGGTGCAAGACTTACGCTTAA
ATAAGCTCCTGCATTGGTCTGATCAAACCATATGCTACAAGGATAGTGTGTTTTATGTTGTAAAGAATAG
TACAGCTTTTCCATTTGAAACACTTTCAGCATGTCGTGCGTATTTGGATTCACGCACGACACAGCAGTTA
ACAATCGAAGTCTTAGTGACTGTCGATGGTGTAAATTTTAGAACAGTCGTTCTAAATAATAAGAACACTT
ATAGATCACAGCTTGGATGCGTTTTCTTTAATGGTGCTGATATTTCTGACACCATTCCTGATGAGAAACA
GAATGGTCACAGTTTATATCTAGCAGACAATTTGACTGCTGATGAAACAAAGGCGCTTAAAGAGTTATAT
GGCCCCGTTGATCCTACTTTCTTACACAGATTCTATTCACTTAAGGCTGCAGTCCATGGGTGGAAGATGG
TTGTGTGTGATAAGGTACGTTCTCTCAAATTGAGTGATAATAATTGTTATCTTAATGCAGTTATTATGAC
ACTTGATTTATTGAAGGACATTAAATTTGTTATACCTGCTCTACAGCATGCATTTATGAAACATAAGGGC
GGTGATTCAACTGACTTCATAGCCCTCATTATGGCTTATGGCAATTGCACATTTGGTGCTCCAGATGATG
CCTCTCGGTTACTTCATACCGTGCTTGCAAAGGCTGAGTTATGCTGTTCTGCACGCATGGTTTGGAGAGA
GTGGTGCAATGTCTGTGGCATAAAAGATGTTGTTCTACAAGGCTTAAAAGCTTGTTGTTACGTGGGTGTG
CAAACTGTTGAAGATCTGCGTGCTCGCATGACATATGTATGCCAGTGTGGTGGTGAACGTCATCGGCAAT
TAGTCGAACACACCACCCCCTGGTTGCTGCTCTCAGGCACACCAAATGAAAAATTGGTGACAACCTCCAC
GGCGCCTGATTTTGTAGCATTTAATGTCTTTCAGGGCATTGAAACGGCTGTTGGCCATTATGTTCATGCT
CGCCTGAAGGGTGGTCTTATTTTAAAGTTTGACTCTGGCACCGTTAGCAAGACTTCAGACTGGAAGTGCA
AGGTGACAGATGTACTTTTCCCCGGCCAAAAATACAGTAGCGATTGTAATGTCGTACGGTATTCTTTGGA
CGGTAATTTCAGAACAGAGGTTGATCCCGACCTATCTGCTTTCTATGTTAAGGATGGTAAATACTTTACA
AGTGAACCACCCGTAACATATTCACCAGCTACAATTTTAGCTGGTAGTGTCTACACTAATAGCTGCCTTG
TATCGTCTGATGGACAACCTGGCGGTGATGCTATTAGTTTGAGTTTTAATAACCTTTTAGGGTTTGATTC
TAGTAAACCAGTCACTAAGAAATACACTTACTCCTTCTTGCCTAAAGAAGACGGCGATGTGTTGTTGGCT
GAGTTTGACACTTATGACCCTATTTATAAGAATGGTGCCATGTATAAAGGCAAACCAATTCTTTGGGTCA
ATAAAGCATCTTATGATACTAATCTTAATAAGTTCAATAGAGCTAGTTTGCGTCAAATTTTTGACGTAGC
CCCCATTGAACTCGAAAATAAATTCACACCTTTGAGTGTGGAGTCTACACCAGTTGAACCTCCAACTGTA
GATGTGGTAGCACTTCAACAGGAAATGACAATTGTCAAATGTAAGGGTTTAAATAAACCTTTCGTGAAGG
ACAATGTCAGTTTCGTTGCTGATGATTCAGGTACTCCCGTTGTTGAGTATCTGTCTAAAGAAGACCTACA
TACATTGTATGTAGACCCTAAGTATCAAGTCATTGTCTTAAAAGACAATGTACTTTCTTCTATGCTTAGA
TTGCACACCGTTGAGTCAGGTGATATTAACGTTGTTGCAGCTTCCGGATCTTTGACACGTAAAGTGAAGT
TACTATTTAGGGCTTCATTTTATTTCAAAGAATTTGCTACCCGCACTTTCACTGCTACCACTGCTGTAGG
TAGTTGTATAAAGAGTGTAGTGCGGCATCTAGGTGTTACTAAAGGCATATTGACAGGCTGTTTTAGTTTT
GCCAAGATGTTATTTATGCTTCCACTAGCTTACTTTAGTGATTCAAAACTCGGCACCACAGAGGTTAAAG
TGAGTGCTTTGAAAACAGCCGGCGTTGTGACAGGTAATGTTGTAAAACAGTGTTGCACTGCTGCTGTTGA
TTTAAGTATGGATAAGTTGCGCCGTGTGGATTGGAAATCAACCCTACGGTTGTTACTTATGTTATGCACA
ACTATGGTATTGTTGTCTTCTGTGTATCACTTGTATGTCTTCAATCAGGTCTTATCAAGTGATGTTATGT
TTGAAGATGCCCAAGGTTTGAAAAAGTTCTACAAAGAAGTTAGAGCTTACCTAGGAATCTCTTCTGCTTG
TGACGGTCTTGCTTCAGCTTATAGGGCGAATTCCTTTGATGTACCTACATTCTGCGCAAACCGTTCTGCA
ATGTGTAATTGGTGCTTGATTAGCCAAGATTCCATAACTCACTACCCAGCTCTTAAGATGGTTCAAACAC
ATCTTAGCCACTATGTTCTTAACATAGATTGGTTGTGGTTTGCATTTGAGACTGGTTTGGCATACATGCT
CTATACCTCGGCCTTCAACTGGTTGTTGTTGGCAGGTACATTGCATTATTTCTTTGCACAGACTTCCATA
TTTGTAGACTGGCGGTCATACAATTATGCTGTGTCTAGTGCCTTCTGGTTATTCACCCACATTCCAATGG
CGGGTTTGGTACGAATGTATAATTTGTTAGCATGCCTTTGGCTTTTACGCAAGTTTTATCAGCATGTAAT
CAATGGTTGCAAAGATACGGCATGCTTGCTCTGCTATAAGAGGAACCGACTTACTAGAGTTGAAGCTTCT
ACCGTTGTCTGTGGTGGAAAACGTACGTTTTATATCACAGCAAATGGCGGTATTTCATTCTGTCGTAGGC
ATAATTGGAATTGTGTGGATTGTGACACTGCAGGTGTGGGGAATACCTTCATCTGTGAAGAAGTCGCAAA
TGACCTCACTACCGCCCTACGCAGGCCTATTAACGCTACGGATAGATCACATTATTATGTGGATTCCGTT
ACAGTTAAAGAGACTGTTGTTCAGTTTAATTATCGTAGAGACGGTCAACCATTCTACGAGCGGTTTCCCC
TCTGCGCTTTTACAAATCTAGATAAGTTGAAGTTCAAAGAGGTCTGTAAAACTACTACTGGTATACCTGA
ATACAACTTTATCATCTACGACTCATCAGATCGTGGCCAGGAAAGTTTAGCTAGGTCTGCATGTGTTTAT
TATTCTCAAGTCTTGTGTAAATCAATTCTTTTGGTTGACTCAAGTTTGGTTACTTCTGTTGGTGATTCTA
GTGAAATCGCCACTAAAATGTTTGATTCCTTTGTTAATAGTTTCGTCTCGCTGTATAATGTCACACGCGA
TAAGTTGGAAAAACTTATCTCTACTGCTCGTGATGGCGTAAGGCGAGGCGATAACTTCCATAGTGTCTTA
ACAACATTCATTGACGCAGCACGAGGCCCCGCAGGTGTGGAGTCTGATGTTGAGACCAATGAAATTGTTG
ACTCTGTGCAGTATGCTCATAAACATGACATACAAATTACTAATGAGAGCTACAATAATTATGTACCCTC
ATATGTTAAACCTGATAGTGTGTCTACCAGCGATTTAGGTAGTCTCATTGATTGTAATGCGGCTTCAGTT
AACCAAATTGTCTTGCGTAATTCTAATGGTGCTTGCATTTGGAACGCTGCTGCATATATGAAACTCTCGG
ATGCACTTAAACGACAGATTCGCATTGCATGCCGTAAGTGTAATTTAGCTTTCCGGTTAACCACCTCAAA
GCTACGCGCTAATGATAATATCTTATCAGTTAGATTCACTGCTAACAAAATTGTTGGTGGT
